>Addgene plasmid #208299 | ABE-RA2.0 | addgene full sequence | sequence record 410373 | Addgene NGS Result
TCTGGCCGCCAAGAACCTGTCCGACGCCATCCTGCTGAGCGACATCCTGAGAGTGAACACCGAGATCACC
AAGGCCCCCCTGAGCGCCTCTATGATCAAGAGATACGACGAGCACCACCAGGACCTGACCCTGCTGAAAG
CTCTCGTGCGGCAGCAGCTGCCTGAGAAGTACAAAGAGATTTTCTTCGACCAGAGCAAGAACGGCTACGC
CGGCTACATTGACGGCGGAGCCAGCCAGGAAGAGTTCTACAAGTTCATCAAGCCCATCCTGGAAAAGATG
GACGGCACCGAGGAACTGCTCGTGAAGCTGAACAGAGAGGACCTGCTGCGGAAGCAGCGGACCTTCGACA
ACGGCAGCATCCCCCACCAGATCCACCTGGGAGAGCTGCACGCCATTCTGCGGCGGCAGGAAGATTTTTA
CCCATTCCTGAAGGACAACCGGGAAAAGATCGAGAAGATCCTGACCTTCCGCATCCCCTACTACGTGGGC
CCTCTGGCCAGGGGAAACAGCAGATTCGCCTGGATGACCAGAAAGAGCGAGGAAACCATCACCCCCTGGA
ACTTCGAGGAAGTGGTGGACAAGGGCGCTTCCGCCCAGAGCTTCATCGAGCGGATGACCAACTTCGATAA
GAACCTGCCCAACGAGAAGGTGCTGCCCAAGCACAGCCTGCTGTACGAGTACTTCACCGTGTATAACGAG
CTGACCAAAGTGAAATACGTGACCGAGGGAATGAGAAAGCCCGCCTTCCTGAGCGGCGAGCAGAAAAAGG
CCATCGTGGACCTGCTGTTCAAGACCAACCGGAAAGTGACCGTGAAGCAGCTGAAAGAGGACTACTTCAA
GAAAATCGAGTGCTTCGACTCCGTGGAAATCTCCGGCGTGGAAGATCGGTTCAACGCCTCCCTGGGCACA
TACCACGATCTGCTGAAAATTATCAAGGACAAGGACTTCCTGGACAATGAGGAAAACGAGGACATTCTGG
AAGATATCGTGCTGACCCTGACACTGTTTGAGGACAGAGAGATGATCGAGGAACGGCTGAAAACCTATGC
CCACCTGTTCGACGACAAAGTGATGAAGCAGCTGAAGCGGCGGAGATACACCGGCTGGGGCAGGCTGAGC
CGGAAGCTGATCAACGGCATCCGGGACAAGCAGTCCGGCAAGACAATCCTGGATTTCCTGAAGTCCGACG
GCTTCGCCAACAGAAACTTCATGCAGCTGATCCACGACGACAGCCTGACCTTTAAAGAGGACATCCAGAA
AGCCCAGGTGTCCGGCCAGGGCGATAGCCTGCACGAGCACATTGCCAATCTGGCCGGCAGCCCCGCCATT
AAGAAGGGCATCCTGCAGACAGTGAAGGTGGTGGACGAGCTCGTGAAAGTGATGGGCCGGCACAAGCCCG
AGAACATCGTGATCGAAATGGCCAGAGAGAACCAGACCACCCAGAAGGGACAGAAGAACAGCCGCGAGAG
AATGAAGCGGATCGAAGAGGGCATCAAAGAGCTGGGCAGCCAGATCCTGAAAGAACACCCCGTGGAAAAC
ACCCAGCTGCAGAACGAGAAGCTGTACCTGTACTACCTGCAGAATGGGCGGGATATGTACGTGGACCAGG
AACTGGACATCAACCGGCTGTCCGACTACGATGTGGACCATATCGTGCCTCAGAGCTTTCTGAAGGACGA
CTCCATCGACAACAAGGTGCTGACCAGAAGCGACAAGAACCGGGGCAAGAGCGACAACGTGCCCTCCGAA
GAGGTCGTGAAGAAGATGAAGAACTACTGGCGGCAGCTGCTGAACGCCAAGCTGATTACCCAGAGAAAGT
TCGACAATCTGACCAAGGCCGAGAGAGGCGGCCTGAGCGAACTGGATAAGGCCGGCTTCATCAAGAGACA
GCTGGTGGAAACCCGGCAGATCACAAAGCACGTGGCACAGATCCTGGACTCCCGGATGAACACTAAGTAC
GACGAGAATGACAAGCTGATCCGGGAAGTGAAAGTGATCACCCTGAAGTCCAAGCTGGTGTCCGATTTCC
GGAAGGATTTCCAGTTTTACAAAGTGCGCGAGATCAACAACTACCACCACGCCCACGACGCCTACCTGAA
CGCCGTCGTGGGAACCGCCCTGATCAAAAAGTACCCTAAGCTGGAAAGCGAGTTCGTGTACGGCGACTAC
AAGGTGTACGACGTGCGGAAGATGATCGCCAAGAGCGAGCAGGAAATCGGCAAGGCTACCGCCAAGTACT
TCTTCTACAGCAACATCATGAACTTTTTCAAGACCGAGATTACCCTGGCCAACGGCGAGATCCGGAAGCG
GCCTCTGATCGAGACAAACGGCGAAACCGGGGAGATCGTGTGGGATAAGGGCCGGGATTTTGCCACCGTG
CGGAAAGTGCTGAGCATGCCCCAAGTGAATATCGTGAAAAAGACCGAGGTGCAGACAGGCGGCTTCAGCA
AAGAGTCTATCCTGCCCAAGAGGAACAGCGATAAGCTGATCGCCAGAAAGAAGGACTGGGACCCTAAGAA
GTACGGCGGCTTCGACAGCCCCACCGTGGCCTATTCTGTGCTGGTGGTGGCCAAAGTGGAAAAGGGCAAG
TCCAAGAAACTGAAGAGTGTGAAAGAGCTGCTGGGGATCACCATCATGGAAAGAAGCAGCTTCGAGAAGA
ATCCCATCGACTTTCTGGAAGCCAAGGGCTACAAAGAAGTGAAAAAGGACCTGATCATCAAGCTGCCTAA
GTACTCCCTGTTCGAGCTGGAAAACGGCCGGAAGAGAATGCTGGCCTCTGCCGGCGAACTGCAGAAGGGA
AACGAACTGGCCCTGCCCTCCAAATATGTGAACTTCCTGTACCTGGCCAGCCACTATGAGAAGCTGAAGG
GCTCCCCCGAGGATAATGAGCAGAAACAGCTGTTTGTGGAACAGCACAAGCACTACCTGGACGAGATCAT
CGAGCAGATCAGCGAGTTCTCCAAGAGAGTGATCCTGGCCGACGCTAATCTGGACAAAGTGCTGTCCGCC
TACAACAAGCACCGGGATAAGCCCATCAGAGAGCAGGCCGAGAATATCATCCACCTGTTTACCCTGACCA
ATCTGGGAGCCCCTGCCGCCTTCAAGTACTTTGACACCACCATCGACCGGAAGAGGTACACCAGCACCAA
AGAGGTGCTGGACGCCACCCTGATCCACCAGAGCATCACCGGCCTGTACGAGACACGGATCGACCTGTCT
CAGCTGGGAGGTGACTCTGGCGGCTCAAAAAGAACCGCCGACGGCAGCGAATTCGAGCCCAAGAAGAAGA
GGAAAGTCTAACCGGTCATCATCACCATCACCATTGAGTTTAAACCCGCTGATCAGCCTCGACTGTGCCT
TCTAGTTGCCAGCCATCTGTTGTTTGCCCCTCCCCCGTGCCTTCCTTGACCCTGGAAGGTGCCACTCCCA
CTGTCCTTTCCTAATAAAATGAGGAAATTGCATCGCATTGTCTGAGTAGGTGTCATTCTATTCTGGGGGG
TGGGGTGGGGCAGGACAGCAAGGGGGAGGATTGGGAAGACAATAGCAGGCATGCTGGGGATGCGGTGGGC
TCTATGGCTTCTGAGGCGGAAAGAACCAGCTGGGGCTCGATACCGTCGACCTCTAGCTAGAGCTTGGCGT
AATCATGGTCATAGCTGTTTCCTGTGTGAAATTGTTATCCGCTCACAATTCCACACAACATACGAGCCGG
AAGCATAAAGTGTAAAGCCTAGGGTGCCTAATGAGTGAGCTAACTCACATTAATTGCGTTGCGCTCACTG
CCCGCTTTCCAGTCGGGAAACCTGTCGTGCCAGCTGCATTAATGAATCGGCCAACGCGCGGGGAGAGGCG
GTTTGCGTATTGGGCGCTCTTCCGCTTCCTCGCTCACTGACTCGCTGCGCTCGGTCGTTCGGCTGCGGCG
AGCGGTATCAGCTCACTCAAAGGCGGTAATACGGTTATCCACAGAATCAGGGGATAACGCAGGAAAGAAC
ATGTGAGCAAAAGGCCAGCAAAAGGCCAGGAACCGTAAAAAGGCCGCGTTGCTGGCGTTTTTCCATAGGC
TCCGCCCCCCTGACGAGCATCACAAAAATCGACGCTCAAGTCAGAGGTGGCGAAACCCGACAGGACTATA
AAGATACCAGGCGTTTCCCCCTGGAAGCTCCCTCGTGCGCTCTCCTGTTCCGACCCTGCCGCTTACCGGA
TACCTGTCCGCCTTTCTCCCTTCGGGAAGCGTGGCGCTTTCTCATAGCTCACGCTGTAGGTATCTCAGTT
CGGTGTAGGTCGTTCGCTCCAAGCTGGGCTGTGTGCACGAACCCCCCGTTCAGCCCGACCGCTGCGCCTT
ATCCGGTAACTATCGTCTTGAGTCCAACCCGGTAAGACACGACTTATCGCCACTGGCAGCAGCCACTGGT
AACAGGATTAGCAGAGCGAGGTATGTAGGCGGTGCTACAGAGTTCTTGAAGTGGTGGCCTAACTACGGCT
ACACTAGAAGAACAGTATTTGGTATCTGCGCTCTGCTGAAGCCAGTTACCTTCGGAAAAAGAGTTGGTAG
CTCTTGATCCGGCAAACAAACCACCGCTGGTAGCGGTGGTTTTTTTGTTTGCAAGCAGCAGATTACGCGC
AGAAAAAAAGGATCTCAAGAAGATCCTTTGATCTTTTCTACGGGGTCTGACACTCAGTGGAACGAAAACT
CACGTTAAGGGATTTTGGTCATGAGATTATCAAAAAGGATCTTCACCTAGATCCTTTTAAATTAAAAATG
AAGTTTTAAATCAATCTAAAGTATATATGAGTAAACTTGGTCTGACAGTTACCAATGCTTAATCAGTGAG
GCACCTATCTCAGCGATCTGTCTATTTCGTTCATCCATAGTTGCCTGACTCCCCGTCGTGTAGATAACTA
CGATACGGGAGGGCTTACCATCTGGCCCCAGTGCTGCAATGATACCGCGGCTACCACGCTCACCGGCTCC
AGATTTATCAGCAATAAACCAGCCAGCCGGAAGGGCCGAGCGCAGAAGTGGTCCTGCAACTTTATCCGCC
TCCATCCAGTCTATTAATTGTTGCCGGGAAGCTAGAGTAAGTAGTTCGCCAGTTAATAGTTTGCGCAACG
TTGTTGCCATTGCTACAGGCATCGTGGTGTCACGCTCGTCGTTTGGTATGGCTTCATTCAGCTCCGGTTC
CCAACGATCAAGGCGAGTTACATGATCCCCCATGTTGTGCAAAAAAGCGGTTAGCTCCTTCGGTCCTCCG
ATCGTTGTCAGAAGTAAGTTGGCCGCAGTGTTATCACTCATGGTTATGGCAGCACTGCATAATTCTCTTA
CTGTCATGCCATCCGTAAGATGCTTTTCTGTGACTGGTGAGTACTCAACCAAGTCATTCTGAGAATAGTG
TATGCGGCGACCGAGTTGCTCTTGCCCGGCGTCAATACGGGATAATACCGCGCCACATAGCAGAACTTTA
AAAGTGCTCATCATTGGAAAACGTTCTTCGGGGCGAAAACTCTCAAGGATCTTACCGCTGTTGAGATCCA
GTTCGATGTAACCCACTCGTGCACCCAACTGATCTTCAGCATCTTTTACTTTCACCAGCGTTTCTGGGTG
AGCAAAAACAGGAAGGCAAAATGCCGCAAAAAAGGGAATAAGGGCGACACGGAAATGTTGAATACTCATA
CTCTTCCTTTTTCAATATTATTGAAGCATTTATCAGGGTTATTGTCTCATGAGCGGATACATATTTGAAT
GTATTTAGAAAAATAAACAAATAGGGGTTCCGCGCACATTTCCCCGAAAAGTGCCACCTGACGTCGACGG
ATCGGGAGATCGATCTCCCGATCCCCTAGGGTCGACTCTCAGTACAATCTGCTCTGATGCCGCATAGTTA
AGCCAGTATCTGCTCCCTGCTTGTGTGTTGGAGGTCGCTGAGTAGTGCGCGAGCAAAATTTAAGCTACAA
CAAGGCAAGGCTTGACCGACAATTGCATGAAGAATCTGCTTAGGGTTAGGCGTTTTGCGCTGCTTCGCGA
TGTACGGGCCAGATATACGCGTTGACATTGATTATTGACTAGTTATTAATAGTAATCAATTACGGGGTCA
TTAGTTCATAGCCCATATATGGAGTTCCGCGTTACATAACTTACGGTAAATGGCCCGCCTGGCTGACCGC
CCAACGACCCCCGCCCATTGACGTCAATAATGACGTATGTTCCCATAGTAACGCCAATAGGGACTTTCCA
TTGACGTCAATGGGTGGAGTATTTACGGTAAACTGCCCACTTGGCAGTACATCAAGTGTATCATATGCCA
AGTACGCCCCCTATTGACGTCAATGACGGTAAATGGCCCGCCTGGCATTATGCCCAGTACATGACCTTAT
GGGACTTTCCTACTTGGCAGTACATCTACGTATTAGTCATCGCTATTACCATGGTGATGCGGTTTTGGCA
GTACATCAATGGGCGTGGATAGCGGTTTGACTCACGGGGATTTCCAAGTCTCCACCCCATTGACGTCAAT
GGGAGTTTGTTTTGGCACCAAAATCAACGGGACTTTCCAAAATGTCGTAACAACTCCGCCCCATTGACGC
AAATGGGCGGTAGGCGTGTACGGTGGGAGGTCTATATAAGCAGAGCTGGTTTAGTGAACCGTCAGATCCG
CTAGAGATCCGCGGCCGCTAATACGACTCACTATAGGGAGAGCCGCCACCATGAAACGGACAGCCGACGG
AAGCGAGTTCGAGTCACCAAAGAAGAAGCGGAAAGTCATGTCTGAAGTCGAGTTTAGCCACGAGTATTGG
ATGAGGCACGCACTGACCCTGGCAAAGCGAGCATGGGATGAAAGAGAAGTCCCCGTGGGCGCCGTGCTGG
TGCACAACAATAGAGTGATCGGAGAGGGATGGAACAGGGCAATCGGCCACCACGACCCTACCGCACACGC
AGAGATCATGGCACTGAGGCAGGGAGGCCTGGTCATGCAGAATTACCGCCTGTTCGATGCCACCCTGTAT
GTGACACTGGAGCCATGCGTGATGTGCGCAGGAGCAATGATCCACAGCAGGATCGGAAGAGTGGTGTTCG
GAGCACGGGGCGCCAGGACCGGCGCAGCAGGCTCCCTGATGGATGTGCTGCGCCACCCCGGCATAAAACA
CCGGGTGGAGATCACAGAGGGAATCCTGGCAGACGAGTGCGCCGCCCTGCTGAGCGATTTCTTTAGAATG
CGGAGACAGGAGATCAAGGCCCAGAAGAACGCACAGAGCTCCACCGACTCTGGAGGATCTAGCGGAGGAT
CCTCTGGCAGCGAGACACCAGGAACAAGCGAGTCAGCAACACCAGAGAGCAGTGGCGGCAGCAGCGGCGG
CAGCGACAAGAAGTACAGCATCGGCCTGGCCATCGGCACCAACTCTGTGGGCTGGGCCGTGATCACCGAC
GAGTACAAGGTGCCCAGCAAGAAATTCAAGGTGCTGGGCAACACCGACCGGCACAGCATCAAGAAGAACC
TGATCGGAGCCCTGCTGTTCGACAGCGGCGAAACAGCCGAGGCCACCCGGCTGAAGAGAACCGCCAGAAG
AAGATACACCAGACGGAAGAACCGGATCTGCTATCTGCAAGAGATCTTCAGCAACGAGATGGCCAAGGTG
GACGACAGCTTCTTCCACAGACTGGAAGAGTCCTTCCTGGTGGAAGAGGATAAGAAGCACGAGCGGCACC
CCATCTTCGGCAACATCGTGGACGAGGTGGCCTACCACGAGAAGTACCCCACCATCTACCACCTGAGAAA
GAAACTGGTGGACAGCACCGACAAGGCCGACCTGCGGCTGATCTATCTGGCCCTGGCCCACATGATCAAG
TTCCGGGGCCACTTCCTGATCGAGGGCGACCTGAACCCCGACAACAGCGACGTGGACAAGCTGTTCATCC
AGCTGGTGCAGACCTACAACCAGCTGTTCGAGGAAAACCCCATCAACGCCAGCGGCGTGGACGCCAAGGC
CATCCTGTCTGCCAGACTGAGCAAGAGCAGACGGCTGGAAAATCTGATCGCCCAGCTGCCCGGCGAAAAG
AAGAATGGCCTGTTCGGAAACCTGATTGCCCTGAGCCTGGGCCTGACCCCCAACTTCAAGAGCAACTTCG
ACCTGGCCGAGGATGCCAAACTGCAGCTGAGCAAGGACACCTACGACGACGACCTGGACAACCTGCTGGC
CCAGATCGGCGACCAGTACGCCGACCTGTT
Features (pLannotate 1.2.2; 16 found; start..end, strand, type, name):
   3353..3577    +  polyA_signal   bGH poly(A) signal: bovine growth hormone polyadenylation signal
   3581..3602    +  promoter       SV40 promoter (fragment): SV40 enhancer and early promoter
   3607..3623    +  misc_feature   MCS (fragment): pBluescript multiple cloning site
   3672..3688    -  protein_bind   lac operator: The lac repressor binds to the lac operator to inhibit transcription in E. coli. This inhibition can be relieved by adding lactose or isopropyl-β-D-thiogalactopyranoside (IPTG). lac repressor encoded by lacI
   3696..3726    -  promoter       lac promoter: promoter for the E. coli lac operon
   3741..3762    -  protein_bind   CAP binding site: CAP binding activates transcription in the presence of cAMP. E. coli catabolite activator protein
   3775..3867    -  CDS            lacI (fragment): lac repressor; lacI; The lac repressor binds to the lac operator to inhibit transcription in E. coli. This inhibition can be relieved by adding lactose or isopropyl-β-D-thiogalactopyranoside (IPTG).
   4050..4638    -  rep_origin     ori: high-copy-number ColE1/pMB1/pBR322/pUC origin of replication
   4809..5669    -  CDS            AmpR: β-lactamase; bla; confers resistance to ampicillin, carbenicillin, and related antibiotics
   5670..5774    -  promoter       AmpR promoter: bla
   5845..5889    -  misc_feature   bom (fragment): basis of mobility region from pBR322
   6044..6423    +  enhancer       CMV enhancer: human cytomegalovirus immediate early enhancer
   6424..6627    +  promoter       CMV promoter: human cytomegalovirus (CMV) immediate early promoter
   6669..6687    +  promoter       T7 promoter: promoter for bacteriophage T7 RNA polymerase
   6758..7243    +  CDS            tadA: TADA_ECOLI - Also known as yfhC. Experimental evidence at protein level: Swiss-Prot protein existence level 1. Catalyzes the deamination of adenosine to inosine at the wobble position 34 of tRNA(Arg2). Essential for cell viability. From Escherichia coli (strain K12).
   7355..3236    +  CDS            dCas9 (fragment) (across the origin): catalytically dead mutant of the Cas9 endonuclease from the Streptococcus pyogenes Type II CRISPR/Cas system RNA-guided DNA-binding protein that lacks endonuclease activity due to the D10A mutation in the RuvC catalytic domain and the N863A mutation in the HNH catalytic domain
