[The description below was written by a language model from this plasmid's Addgene catalogue record and pLannotate feature annotations shown in this document.]
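Description:
ABE-RA2.0 is a mammalian expression plasmid of about 8.2 kb that encodes an adenine base editor, built on a pCMV backbone. It is propagated in E. coli through a high-copy ColE1/pBR322-type origin and selected with ampicillin via the β-lactamase (AmpR) gene and its own promoter. The remaining bacterial features in the annotation (lac promoter and operator, CAP binding site, short fragments of lacI, the pBR322 bom region, an SV40 promoter and a multiple cloning site) appear to be backbone remnants with no stated role in the construct's function.

The payload is a single fusion open reading frame of roughly 4.8 kb. It is driven by the human cytomegalovirus immediate-early enhancer and promoter and terminated by the bovine growth hormone polyadenylation signal. A T7 promoter lies just upstream of the coding sequence. The N-terminal part is an engineered variant of the E. coli tRNA adenosine deaminase TadA, listed as TadA-RA2.0 and carrying the substitutions P48A, R51H, I76F, D108G, K110R, H122R, M126I, N127K and K161N. It is joined to Streptococcus pyogenes Cas9. The automated annotation labels the Cas9 portion as a dCas9 fragment, but the catalogue entry specifies SpCas9 D10A, the nickase form normally used in base editors. In this design, a guide RNA directs the Cas9 nickase to a genomic target, where the deaminase converts adenine to inosine on the exposed single strand, ultimately giving A•T to G•C changes without a double-strand break.

No guide RNA cassette or mammalian selection marker is annotated, so the guide presumably comes from a separate construct. The plasmid is intended for expressing the editor in mammalian cells, and the associated publication describes a variant with expanded sequence-context compatibility.
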