Addgene plasmid #208299: ABE-RA2.0
Purpose: Expresses ABE-RA2.0 in mammalian cells
Depositing lab: Weixin Tang. Publication: An adenine base editor variant expands context compatibility. Xiao YL, Wu Y, Tang W. Nat Biotechnol. 2024 Jan 2. doi: 10.1038/s41587-023-01994-3. PubMed 38168987.
Backbone
  Vector backbone: pCMV with a BR322 origin
  Backbone size w/o insert (bp): 3402
  Vector type: Mammalian Expression
Growth in bacteria
  Bacterial resistance: Ampicillin, 100 μg/mL
  Growth temperature: 37°C
  Growth strain: DH5alpha
  Copy number: High Copy
Gene/Insert
  Gene/Insert name: TadA-RA2.0-SpCas9 D10A
  Species: E. coli
  Insert size (bp): 4818
  Mutation: P48A, R51H, I76F, D108G, K110R, H122R, M126I, N127K, K161N
  Cloning method: Restriction Enzyme; 5′ cloning site Unknown (unknown if destroyed); 3′ cloning site Unknown (unknown if destroyed)
Terms and licenses: Academic/Nonprofit Terms; Industry Terms: Not Available to Industry
How to cite: ABE-RA2.0 was a gift from Weixin Tang (Addgene plasmid # 208299 ; http://n2t.net/addgene:208299 ; RRID:Addgene_208299)
